>Addgene plasmid #229336 | pXTK099 [Term_aacC1_PartType7] | addgene full sequence | sequence record 464819 | Addgene NGS Result
TTGAGATCCTTTTTTTCTGCGCGTAATCTGCTGCTTGCAAACAAAAAAACCACCGCTACCAGCGGTGGTT
TGTTTGCCGGATCAAGAGCTACCAACTCTTTTTCCGAAGGTAACTGGCTTCAGCAGAGCGCAGATACCAA
ATACTGTTCTTCTAGTGTAGCCGTAGTTAGGCCACCACTTCAAGAACTCTGTAGCACCGCCTACATACCT
CGCTCTGCTAATCCTGTTACCAGTGGCTGCTGCCAGTGGCGATAAGTCGTGTCTTACCGGGTTGGACTCA
AGACGATAGTTACCGGATAAGGCGCAGCGGTCGGGCTGAACGGGGGGTTCGTGCACACAGCCCAGCTTGG
AGCGAACGACCTACACCGAACTGAGATACCTACAGCGTGAGCTATGAGAAAGCGCCACGCTTCCCGAAGG
GAGAAAGGCGGACAGGTATCCGGTAAGCGGCAGGGTCGGAACAGGAGAGCGCACGAGGGAGCTTCCAGGG
GGAAACGCCTGGTATCTTTATAGTCCTGTCGGGTTTCGCCACCTCTGACTTGAGCGTCGATTTTTGTGAT
GCTCGTCAGGGGGGCGGAGCCTATGGAAAAACGCCAGCAACGCGAGTCGGTCTCTATCCATTCGTTCAAG
CCGAGATCGGCTTCCCGGCCGCGGAGTTGTTCGGTAAATTGTCACAACGCCGCCAGGTGGATTGCTGTGA
GACCAGAGTAGCCCGCCTAATGAGCGGGCTTTTTTTTAATTCCCCTATTTGTTTATTTTTCTAAATACAT
TCAAATATGTATCCGCTCATGAGACAATAACCCTGATAAATGCTTCAATAATATTGAAAAAGGAAGAGTA
TGAGCATTCAGCATTTTCGTGTGGCGCTGATTCCGTTTTTTGCGGCGTTTTGCCTGCCGGTGTTTGCGCA
TCCGGAAACCCTGGTGAAAGTGAAAGATGCGGAAGATCAACTGGGTGCGCGCGTGGGCTATATTGAACTG
GATCTGAACAGCGGCAAAATTCTGGAATCTTTTCGTCCGGAAGAACGTTTTCCGATGATGAGCACCTTTA
AAGTGCTGCTGTGCGGTGCGGTTCTGAGCCGTGTGGATGCGGGCCAGGAACAACTGGGCCGTCGTATTCA
TTATAGCCAGAACGATCTGGTGGAATATAGCCCGGTGACCGAAAAACATCTGACCGATGGCATGACCGTG
CGTGAACTGTGCAGCGCGGCGATTACCATGAGCGATAACACCGCGGCGAACCTGCTGCTGACGACCATTG
GCGGTCCGAAAGAACTGACCGCGTTTCTGCATAACATGGGCGATCATGTGACCCGTCTGGATCGTTGGGA
ACCGGAACTGAACGAAGCGATTCCGAACGATGAACGTGATACCACCATGCCGGCAGCAATGGCGACCACC
CTGCGTAAACTGCTGACGGGTGAGCTGCTGACCCTGGCAAGCCGCCAGCAACTGATTGATTGGATGGAAG
CGGATAAAGTGGCGGGTCCGCTGCTGCGTAGCGCGCTGCCGGCTGGCTGGTTTATTGCGGATAAAAGCGG
TGCGGGCGAACGTGGCAGCCGTGGCATTATTGCGGCGCTGGGCCCGGATGGTAAACCGAGCCGTATTGTG
GTGATTTATACCACCGGCAGCCAGGCGACGATGGATGAACGTAACCGTCAGATTGCGGAAATTGGCGCGA
GCCTGATTAAACATTGGTAAACCGATACAATTAAAGGCTCCTTTTGGAGCCTTTTTTTTTGGACGACCCT
TGTCAGATCAAAGGATCTTC
Features (pLannotate 1.2.2; 4 found; start..end, strand, type, name):
      1..589     +  rep_origin     ori: high-copy-number ColE1/pMB1/pBR322/pUC origin of replication
    748..839     +  promoter       AmpR promoter: bla
    840..1697    +  CDS            bla: BLAT_ECOLX - Experimental evidence at protein level: Swiss-Prot protein existence level 1. TEM-type are the most prevalent beta-lactamases in enterobacteria; they hydrolyze the beta-lactam bond in susceptible beta-lactam antibiotics, thus conferring resistance to penicillins and cephalosporins. TEM-3 and TEM-4 are capable of hydrolyzing cefotaxime and ceftazidime. TEM-5 is capable of hydrolyzing ceftazidime. TEM-6 is capable of hydrolyzing ceftazidime and aztreonam. TEM-8/CAZ-2, TEM- 16/CAZ-7 and TEM-24/CAZ-6 are markedly active against ceftazidime. IRT- 4 shows resistance to beta-lactamase in
   1704..1743    +  terminator     fd terminator: central terminator from bacteriophage fd (Otsuka and Kunisawa, 1982)
