[The description below was written by a language model from this plasmid's Addgene catalogue record and pLannotate feature annotations shown in this document.]
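Description:
pXTK099 [Term_aacC1_PartType7] is a small (about 1.8 kb) Golden Gate part plasmid from the XanthoMoClo toolkit, a modular cloning system developed for genetic engineering of bacteria in the genera Xanthobacter and Roseixanthobacter. It is built on the pXTK backbone and is catalogued as a bacterial expression vector, although its role is that of a storage plasmid for a single reusable DNA part rather than an expression construct in its own right. It is maintained in E. coli using a ColE1/pMB1-family origin of replication and selected with ampicillin through a TEM-type beta-lactamase gene (bla) driven by its native AmpR promoter. A short bacteriophage fd terminator is annotated just downstream of bla. The catalogue lists the plasmid as low copy, whereas the automated annotation labels the origin as a high-copy type; the record does not resolve this difference.

The payload is a synthetic terminator part derived from aacC1, a name commonly associated with a gentamicin acetyltransferase resistance gene, formatted as a "Type 7" part in the toolkit's positional hierarchy. In MoClo-style systems, the part type defines the flanking overhangs released by Type IIS restriction digestion, and therefore the position the element takes when several parts are assembled in a fixed order into a larger plasmid. The feature table does not annotate the aacC1 terminator itself or the Type IIS sites, and the record does not name the enzymes or overhangs used. The part presumably lies in one of the short unannotated stretches between the origin and the resistance cassette. The plasmid is intended as a source of this terminator for assembling multi-part constructs destined for Xanthobacter and related hosts.
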