Addgene plasmid #229336: pXTK099 [Term_aacC1_PartType7]
Purpose: XanthoMoClo Golden Gate Part Plasmid for cloning, contains Term_aacC1_PartType7
Depositing lab: Michael Springer. Depositing organization: Harvard Medical School. Publication: XanthoMoClo horizontal line A Robust Modular Cloning Genetic Toolkit for the Genera Xanthobacter and Roseixanthobacter. Soltysiak MPM, Ory ALH, Lee AD, Christophersen CE, Jalihal AP, Springer M. ACS Synth Biol. 2025 Apr 18;14(4):1173-1190. doi: 10.1021/acssynbio.4c00806. Epub 2025 Mar 13. PubMed 40080684.
Backbone
  Vector backbone: pXTK
  Vector type: Bacterial Expression
Growth in bacteria
  Bacterial resistance: Ampicillin, 100 μg/mL
  Growth temperature: 37°C
  Growth strain: DH5alpha
  Copy number: Low Copy
Gene/Insert
  Gene/Insert name: aacC1 Terminator (alt name: Term_aacC1_PartType7)
  Species: Synthetic
  Cloning method: Restriction Enzyme; 5′ cloning site unknown (unknown if destroyed)
Terms and licenses: Academic/Nonprofit Terms; Industry Terms: Not Available to Industry
How to cite: pXTK099 [Term_aacC1_PartType7] was a gift from Michael Springer (Addgene plasmid # 229336 ; http://n2t.net/addgene:229336 ; RRID:Addgene_229336)
